>Addgene plasmid #207004 | pCD-Ugi22 | addgene full sequence | sequence record 411165 | Addgene NGS Result
GACGAAAGGGCCTCGTGATACGCCTATTTTTATAGGTTAATGTCATGATAATAATGGTTTCTTAGACGTC
AGGTGGCACTTTTCGGGGAAATGTGCGCGGAACCCCTATTTGTTTATTTTTCTAAATACATTCAAATATG
TATCCGCTCATGAGACAATAACCCTGATAAATGCTTCAATAATATTGAAAAAGGAAGAGTATGAGTATTC
AACATTTCCGTGTCGCCCTTATTCCCTTTTTTGCGGCATTTTGCCTTCCTGTTTTTGCTCACCCAGAAAC
GCTGGTGAAAGTAAAAGATGCTGAAGATCAGTTGGGTGCACGAGTGGGTTACATCGAACTGGATCTCAAC
AGCGGTAAGATCCTTGAGAGTTTTCGCCCCGAAGAACGTTTTCCAATGATGAGCACTTTTAAAGTTCTGC
TATGTGGCGCGGTATTATCCCGTATTGACGCCGGGCAAGAGCAACTCGGTCGCCGCATACACTATTCTCA
GAATGACTTGGTTGAGTACTCACCAGTCACAGAAAAGCATCTTACGGATGGCATGACAGTAAGAGAATTA
TGCAGTGCTGCCATAACCATGAGTGATAACACTGCGGCCAACTTACTTCTGACAACGATCGGAGGACCGA
AGGAGCTAACCGCTTTTTTGCACAACATGGGGGATCATGTAACTCGCCTTGATCGTTGGGAACCGGAGCT
GAATGAAGCCATACCAAACGACGAGCGTGACACCACGATGCCTGTAGCAATGGCAACAACGTTGCGCAAA
CTATTAACTGGCGAACTACTTACTCTAGCTTCCCGGCAACAATTAATAGACTGGATGGAGGCGGATAAAG
TTGCAGGACCACTTCTGCGCTCGGCCCTTCCGGCTGGCTGGTTTATTGCTGATAAATCTGGAGCCGGTGA
GCGTGGCTCTCGAGGTATCATTGCAGCACTGGGGCCAGATGGTAAGCCCTCCCGTATCGTAGTTATCTAC
ACGACGGGGAGTCAGGCAACTATGGATGAACGAAATAGACAGATCGCTGAGATAGGTGCCTCACTGATTA
AGCATTGGTAACTGTCAGACCAAGTTTACTCATATATACTTTAGATTGATTTAAAACTTCATTTTTAATT
TAAAAGGATCTAGGTGAAGATCCTTTTTGATAATCTCATGACCAAAATCCCTTAACGTGAGTTTTCGTTC
CACTGAGCGTCAGACCCCGTAGAAAAGATCAAAGGATCTTCTTGAGATCCTTTTTTTCTGCGCGTAATCT
GCTGCTTGCAAACAAAAAAACCACCGCTACCAGCGGTGGTTTGTTTGCCGGATCAAGAGCTACCAACTCT
TTTTCCGAAGGTAACTGGCTTCAGCAGAGCGCAGATACCAAATACTGTTCTTCTAGTGTAGCCGTAGTTA
GGCCACCACTTCAAGAACTCTGTAGCACCGCCTACATACCTCGCTCTGCTAATCCTGTTACCAGTGGCTG
CTGCCAGTGGCGATAAGTCGTGTCTTACCGGGTTGGACTCAAGACGATAGTTACCGGATAAGGCGCAGCG
GTCGGGCTGAACGGGGGGTTCGTGCACACAGCCCAGCTTGGAGCGAACGACCTACACCGAACTGAGATAC
CTACAGCGTGAGCTATGAGAAAGCGCCACGCTTCCCGAAGGGAGAAAGGCGGACAGGTATCCGGTAAGCG
GCAGGGTCGGAACAGGAGAGCGCACGAGGGAGCTTCCAGGGGGAAACGCCTGGTATCTTTATAGTCCTGT
CGGGTTTCGCCACCTCTGACTTGAGCGTCGATTTTTGTGATGCTCGTCAGGGGGGCGGAGCCTATGGAAA
AACGCCAGCAACGCGGCCTTTTTACGGTTCCTGGCCTTTTGCTGGCCTTTTGCTCACATGTTCTTTCCTG
CGTTATCCCCTGATTCTGTGGATAACCGTATTACCGCCTTTGAGTGAGCTGATACCGCTCGCCGCAGCCG
AACGACCGAGCGCAGCGAGTCAGTGAGCGAGGAAGCGGAAGAGCGCCCAATACGCAAACCGCCTCTCCCC
GCGCGTTGGCCGATTCATTAATGCAGCTGGCACGACAGGTTTCCCGACTGGAAAGCGGGCAGTGAGCGCA
ACGCAATTAATGTGAGTTAGCTCACTCATTAGGCACCCCAGGCTTTACACTTTATGCTTCCGGCTCGTAT
GTTGTGTGGAATTGTGAGCGGATAACAATTTCACACGAGCTATTTAGGTGACACTATAGAAGTGAAGCTT
GGTCTCAGGCTCCACTTGGTTCTAGTAGTATAAGAGTGTTCAGATGAACGCCAATTTTGGTATTGAAAGT
TTGGAACACAATTTGGACTGAGTCTTGATACAAACACAAGGAGTGCAACCATTGTTGTTCTGGTTTTTGA
GTTTGTTGTTTCCATGGAGGGGGGTAACAAGCTCGGGCACCACGAAGGGAGAACATAATTTGAACAAAAA
TCATCCAACAAGAAGCAGGAAATTGACACATGCGTGAAAGGTTCAAACGCAGGAAATCAGAATACAAAAG
AACAAGGAATCTAGAAGTGACACAATCACCTAACCGGATGGCATTAGGTGTTTGTGGCCCTAGTGTAGAT
CTGCTGGCTTGAATGAGCTGAAACCATTCTGATCAAGCCTCTAGCCATCAGTTTCAGTGAGACCGAATTC
TCGCCCTATAGTGAGTCGTATTACCTGGCCGTCGTTTTACAACGTCGTGACTGGGAAAACCCTGGCGTTA
CCCAACTTAATCGCCTTGCAGCACATCCCCCTTTCGCCAGCTGGCGTAATAGCGAAGAGGCCCGCACCGA
TCGCCCTTCCCAACAGTTGCGCAGCCTGAATGGCGAATGGCGCCTGATGCGGTATTTTCTCCTTACGCAT
CTGTGCGGTATTTCACACCGCATATGGTGCACTCTCAGTACAATCTGCTCTGATGCCGCATAGTTAAGCC
AGCCCCGACACCCGCCAACACCCGCTGACGCGCCCTGACGGGCTTGTCTGCTCCCGGCATCCGCTTACAG
ACAAGCTGTGACCGTCTCCGGGAGCTGCATGTGTCAGAGGTTTTCACCGTCATCACCGAAACGCGCGA
Features (pLannotate 1.2.2; 13 found; start..end, strand, type, name):
     96..200     +  promoter       AmpR promoter: bla
    201..1061    +  CDS            AmpR: β-lactamase; bla; confers resistance to ampicillin, carbenicillin, and related antibiotics
   1232..1820    +  rep_origin     ori: high-copy-number ColE1/pMB1/pBR322/pUC origin of replication
   2003..2095    +  CDS            lacI (fragment): lac repressor; lacI; The lac repressor binds to the lac operator to inhibit transcription in E. coli. This inhibition can be relieved by adding lactose or isopropyl-β-D-thiogalactopyranoside (IPTG).
   2108..2129    +  protein_bind   CAP binding site: CAP binding activates transcription in the presence of cAMP. E. coli catabolite activator protein
   2144..2174    +  promoter       lac promoter: promoter for the E. coli lac operon
   2182..2198    +  protein_bind   lac operator: The lac repressor binds to the lac operator to inhibit transcription in E. coli. This inhibition can be relieved by adding lactose or isopropyl-β-D-thiogalactopyranoside (IPTG). lac repressor encoded by lacI
   2212..2230    +  promoter       SP6 promoter: promoter for bacteriophage SP6 RNA polymerase
   2567..2641    -  CDS            RPS25B (fragment): RS252_ARATH - Protein inferred from homology: Swiss-Prot protein existence level 3. From Arabidopsis thaliana (Mouse-ear cress).
   2665..2683    -  promoter       T7 promoter: promoter for bacteriophage T7 RNA polymerase
   2685..2837    +  CDS            lacZα (fragment): LacZα fragment of β-galactosidase; lacZ fragment
   2843..2942    -  misc_feature   bom (fragment): basis of mobility region from pBR322
   3044..1       -  CDS            rop (fragment) (across the origin): Rop protein, which maintains plasmids at low copy number; rop
