[The description below was written by a language model from this plasmid's Addgene catalogue record and pLannotate feature annotations shown in this document.]
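Description:
pCD-Ugi22 is a small (about 3.1 kb) GreenGate entry plasmid built on the pGGC000 backbone, a Golden Gate-compatible cloning vector intended for modular assembly of plant expression constructs. It is maintained in E. coli through a high-copy ColE1/pUC-type origin of replication and selected with ampicillin via the β-lactamase gene driven by its own bla promoter. The remaining backbone annotations are typical remnants of a pUC/pGEM-style cloning vector: a lacI fragment, CAP binding site, lac promoter and operator, a lacZα fragment, and partial bom and rop sequences. None of these appears to play a role in the payload.

The insert is a 390 bp sequence from the carnivorous bladderwort Utricularia gibba, designated insulator 22 (Ugi22), introduced by Gibson cloning. In the feature table, the insert region lies between the flanking SP6 and T7 phage promoters, which face inward on either side of the cloning site. The automated annotation does not label the insulator itself. It does flag a short match to an Arabidopsis RPS25B ribosomal protein fragment within that interval, which probably reflects sequence similarity in the U. gibba genomic fragment rather than an intended coding feature. The plasmid carries no promoter, reporter or terminator for plant expression. It serves as a parts donor from which the Ugi22 element can be released and combined with other GreenGate modules in a Type IIS assembly. According to the record, the element comes from a survey of the compact U. gibba genome for insulator-like sequences, candidates for shielding adjacent transgene cassettes from one another's regulatory influence in engineered plants.
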