Addgene plasmid #207004: pCD-Ugi22
Purpose: pGGC000 Greengate entry vector containing Utricularia gibba insulator 22 (Ugi22) sequence (ID2547)
Depositing lab: Wayne Parrott. Depositing organization: University of Georgia. Publication: Mining the Utricularia gibba genome for insulator-like elements for genetic engineering. Laspisa D, Llla-Berenguer E, Bang S, Schmitz RJ, Parrott W, Wallace J. Front Plant Sci. 2023 Nov 8;14:1279231. doi: 10.3389/fpls.2023.1279231. eCollection 2023. PubMed 38023853.
Backbone
  Vector backbone: pGGC000
  Backbone manufacturer: Jan Lohmann Lab
  Backbone size w/o insert (bp): 2686
  Total vector size (bp): 3078
  Vector type: Golden Gate Compatible cloning vector
Growth in bacteria
  Bacterial resistance: Ampicillin, 100 μg/mL
  Growth temperature: 37°C
  Growth strain: DH5alpha
  Copy number: Unknown
Gene/Insert
  Gene/Insert name: Utricularia gibba insulator 22 (alt name: Ugi22)
  Species: Utricularia gibba
  Insert size (bp): 390
  GenBank ID: BK063664
  Cloning method: Gibson Cloning
  Sequencing primers: 5′ CAGGCTTTACACTTTATGCTTCCGGC; 3′ AGGGTTTTCCCAGTCACGACGTT
Terms and licenses: Academic/Nonprofit Terms; Industry Terms: Not Available to Industry
How to cite: pCD-Ugi22 was a gift from Wayne Parrott (Addgene plasmid # 207004 ; http://n2t.net/addgene:207004 ; RRID:Addgene_207004)
